Addgene plasmid #141807: TFORF1289
Purpose: Lentiviral vector for overexpressing transcription factor ORFs with unique 24-bp barcodes. Barcodes facilitate identification of transcription factors in pooled screens.
Depositing lab: Feng Zhang. Depositing organization: Broad Institute. Publication: A transcription factor atlas of directed differentiation. Joung J, Ma S, Tay T, Geiger-Schuller KR, Kirchgatterer PC, Verdine VK, Guo B, Arias-Garcia MA, Allen WE, Singh A, Kuksenko O, Abudayyeh OO, Gootenberg JS, Fu Z, Macrae RK, Buenrostro JD, Regev A, Zhang F. Cell. 2023 Jan 5;186(1):209-229.e26. doi: 10.1016/j.cell.2022.11.026. PubMed 36608654.
Backbone
  Vector backbone: pLX_TRC317
  Backbone manufacturer: Broad Institute Genetic Perturbation Platform
  Backbone size w/o insert (bp): 8264
  Vector type: Mammalian Expression, Lentiviral
  Selectable markers: Puromycin
Growth in bacteria
  Bacterial resistance: Ampicillin, 100 μg/mL
  Growth temperature: 37°C
  Growth strain: NEB Stable
  Copy number: High Copy
Gene/Insert
  Gene/Insert name: GMEB2
  Species: H. sapiens (human)
  Insert size (bp): 1694
  Entrez Gene: GMEB2 (a.k.a. PIF79, P79PIF, KIAA1269)
  Promoter: EF1a
  Cloning method: Unknown
  Sequencing primers: 5′ GGGTGGAGACTGAAGTTAGGCCAG; 3′ CACATAGCGTAAAAGGAGCAACATAG
Terms and licenses: Academic/Nonprofit Terms; Industry Terms: Not Available to Industry
Depositor comments: NM_012384,XM_005260202,ENST00000266068,ENST00000370077 . The transcription factor ORF portion of this plasmid was synthesized by Genewiz. Please test multiple small colonies in case of plasmid recombination. To make this collection available in a timely manner, a portion of this collection was not fully sequenced by Addgene. If an Addgene verified full plasmid sequence is not available, please contact us prior to placing an order to request the full sequence.
How to cite: TFORF1289 was a gift from Feng Zhang (Addgene plasmid # 141807 ; http://n2t.net/addgene:141807 ; RRID:Addgene_141807)
