[The description below was written by a language model from this plasmid's Addgene catalogue record and pLannotate feature annotations shown in this document.]
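Description:
TFORF1289 is a lentiviral mammalian expression plasmid built on the pLX_TRC317 backbone, one member of a large barcoded collection of transcription factor open reading frames. It carries the human GMEB2 coding sequence (glucocorticoid modulatory element binding protein 2, a trans-acting factor that binds glucocorticoid modulatory elements) under the strong constitutive EF-1α promoter. The ORF was made by gene synthesis. According to the record it is paired with a unique 24-bp barcode so that the factor can be identified by sequencing in pooled overexpression screens. The barcode is not annotated in the feature table, although a short stretch matching a U6 promoter fragment lies between the ORF and the WPRE. The WPRE downstream of the insert enhances transcript stability and expression.

The viral portion has a third-generation, self-inactivating layout. An RSV promoter drives a truncated HIV-1 5' LTR, followed by the Ψ packaging signal with a gag fragment, the RRE for Rev-dependent nuclear export, a cPPT/CTS element that aids nuclear import, and a ΔU3 3' LTR with an SV40 polyadenylation signal beyond it. Upstream of the EF-1α cassette, an SV40 early promoter/origin region drives puromycin N-acetyltransferase, allowing selection of transduced cells. In bacteria the plasmid is maintained at high copy by a ColE1/pUC-type origin and selected with ampicillin through β-lactamase. An f1 origin, lac regulatory remnants and T7/T3 promoters are carried over from the backbone. The depositor notes a risk of recombination, typical of LTR-containing plasmids. The construct is intended for producing lentivirus to overexpress GMEB2, individually or within pooled screens such as directed-differentiation studies.
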