Features (pLannotate 1.2.2; 31 found; start..end, strand, type, name):
      5..231     +  promoter       RSV promoter: Rous sarcoma virus enhancer/promoter
    232..412     +  LTR            5' LTR (truncated): truncated 5' long terminal repeat (LTR) from HIV-1
    459..584     +  misc_feature   HIV-1 Ψ: packaging signal of human immunodeficiency virus type 1
    568..931     +  CDS            HIV-1 gag (fragment): gag protein from human immunodeficiency virus 1; gag
   1077..1310    +  misc_feature   RRE: The Rev response element (RRE) of HIV-1 allows for Rev-dependent mRNA export from the nucleus to the cytoplasm.
   1687..1713    +  CDS            Rev (fragment): human immunodeficiency virus 1 (HIV-1) Rev protein; rev; enhances nuclear export of unspliced and incompletely spliced viral mRNAs
   1720..1743    +  promoter       SV40 promoter (fragment): SV40 early promoter
   1744..1815    +  promoter       SV40 promoter (fragment): SV40 enhancer and early promoter
   1839..1974    +  rep_origin     SV40 ori: SV40 origin of replication
   2020..2616    +  CDS            PuroR (fragment): puromycin N-acetyltransferase; pac from Streptomyces; confers resistance to puromycin
   2665..2782    +  misc_feature   cPPT/CTS: central polypurine tract and central termination sequence of HIV-1
   2847..2913    +  CDS            small t antigen (fragment): SV40 (simian virus 40) small t antigen
   2920..4098    +  promoter       EF-1α promoter: strong constitutive promoter for human elongation factor EF-1α
   4115..5704    +  CDS            GMEB2: GMEB2_HUMAN - Also known as KIAA1269. Experimental evidence at protein level: Swiss-Prot protein existence level 1. Trans-acting factor that binds to glucocorticoid modulatory elements (GME) present in the TAT (tyrosine aminotransferase) promoter and increases sensitivity to low concentrations of glucocorticoids. Binds also to the transferrin receptor promoter. Essential auxiliary factor for the replication of parvoviruses. From Homo sapiens (Human).
   5720..5773    +  promoter       U6 promoter (fragment): RNA polymerase III promoter for human U6 snRNA
   5815..6403    +  misc_feature   WPRE: woodchuck hepatitis virus posttranscriptional regulatory element
   6454..6473    +  misc_feature   cPPT/CTS (fragment): central polypurine tract and central termination sequence of HIV-1
   6475..6708    +  LTR            3' LTR (ΔU3): self-inactivating 3' long terminal repeat (LTR) from HIV-1
   6786..6907    +  polyA_signal   SV40 poly(A) signal: SV40 polyadenylation signal
   6947..7082    +  rep_origin     SV40 ori: SV40 origin of replication
   7103..7121    -  promoter       T7 promoter: promoter for bacteriophage T7 RNA polymerase
   7129..7284    +  CDS            lacZα (fragment): LacZα fragment of β-galactosidase; lacZ fragment
   7289..7717    +  rep_origin     f1 ori (sequence partly withheld): f1 bacteriophage origin of replication; arrow indicates direction of (+) strand synthesis
   7770..7874    +  promoter       AmpR promoter: bla
   7875..8735    +  CDS            AmpR: β-lactamase; bla; confers resistance to ampicillin, carbenicillin, and related antibiotics
   8906..9494    +  rep_origin     ori: high-copy-number ColE1/pMB1/pBR322/pUC origin of replication
   9677..9769    +  CDS            lacI (fragment): lac repressor; lacI; The lac repressor binds to the lac operator to inhibit transcription in E. coli. This inhibition can be relieved by adding lactose or isopropyl-β-D-thiogalactopyranoside (IPTG).
   9782..9803    +  protein_bind   CAP binding site: CAP binding activates transcription in the presence of cAMP. E. coli catabolite activator protein
   9818..9848    +  promoter       lac promoter: promoter for the E. coli lac operon
   9856..9872    +  protein_bind   lac operator: The lac repressor binds to the lac operator to inhibit transcription in E. coli. This inhibition can be relieved by adding lactose or isopropyl-β-D-thiogalactopyranoside (IPTG). lac repressor encoded by lacI
   9917..9935    +  promoter       T3 promoter: promoter for bacteriophage T3 RNA polymerase
>Addgene plasmid #141807 | TFORF1289 | addgene full sequence | sequence record 415123 | Addgene NGS Result
TTAATGTAGTCTTATGCAATACTCTTGTAGTCTTGCAACATGGTAACGATGAGTTAGCAACATGCCTTAC
AAGGAGAGAAAAAGCACCGTGCATGCCGATTGGTGGAAGTAAGGTGGTACGATCGTGCCTTATTAGGAAG
GCAACAGACGGGTCTGACATGGATTGGACGAACCACTGAATTGCCGCATTGCAGAGATATTGTATTTAAG
TGCCTAGCTCGATACATAAACGGGTCTCTCTGGTTAGACCAGATCTGAGCCTGGGAGCTCTCTGGCTAAC
TAGGGAACCCACTGCTTAAGCCTCAATAAAGCTTGCCTTGAGTGCTTCAAGTAGTGTGTGCCCGTCTGTT
GTGTGACTCTGGTAACTAGAGATCCCTCAGACCCTTTTAGTCAGTGTGGAAAATCTCTAGCAGTGGCGCC
CGAACAGGGACTTGAAAGCGAAAGGGAAACCAGAGGAGCTCTCTCGACGCAGGACTCGGCTTGCTGAAGC
GCGCACGGCAAGAGGCGAGGGGCGGCGACTGGTGAGTACGCCAAAAATTTTGACTAGCGGAGGCTAGAAG
GAGAGAGATGGGTGCGAGAGCGTCAGTATTAAGCGGGGGAGAATTAGATCGCGATGGGAAAAAATTCGGT
TAAGGCCAGGGGGAAAGAAAAAATATAAATTAAAACATATAGTATGGGCAAGCAGGGAGCTAGAACGATT
CGCAGTTAATCCTGGCCTGTTAGAAACATCAGAAGGCTGTAGACAAATACTGGGACAGCTACAACCATCC
CTTCAGACAGGATCAGAAGAACTTAGATCATTATATAATACAGTAGCAACCCTCTATTGTGTGCATCAAA
GGATAGAGATAAAAGACACCAAGGAAGCTTTAGACAAGATAGAGGAAGAGCAAAACAAAAGTAAGACCAC
CGCACAGCAAGCGGCCGCTGATCTTCAGACCTGGAGGAGGAGATATGAGGGACAATTGGAGAAGTGAATT
ATATAAATATAAAGTAGTAAAAATTGAACCATTAGGAGTAGCACCCACCAAGGCAAAGAGAAGAGTGGTG
CAGAGAGAAAAAAGAGCAGTGGGAATAGGAGCTTTGTTCCTTGGGTTCTTGGGAGCAGCAGGAAGCACTA
TGGGCGCAGCGTCAATGACGCTGACGGTACAGGCCAGACAATTATTGTCTGGTATAGTGCAGCAGCAGAA
CAATTTGCTGAGGGCTATTGAGGCGCAACAGCATCTGTTGCAACTCACAGTCTGGGGCATCAAGCAGCTC
CAGGCAAGAATCCTGGCTGTGGAAAGATACCTAAAGGATCAACAGCTCCTGGGGATTTGGGGTTGCTCTG
GAAAACTCATTTGCACCACTGCTGTGCCTTGGAATGCTAGTTGGAGTAATAAATCTCTGGAACAGATTTG
GAATCACACGACCTGGATGGAGTGGGACAGAGAAATTAACAATTACACAAGCTTAATACACTCCTTAATT
GAAGAATCGCAAAACCAGCAAGAAAAGAATGAACAAGAATTATTGGAATTAGATAAATGGGCAAGTTTGT
GGAATTGGTTTAACATAACAAATTGGCTGTGGTATATAAAATTATTCATAATGATAGTAGGAGGCTTGGT
AGGTTTAAGAATAGTTTTTGCTGTACTTTCTATAGTGAATAGAGTTAGGCAGGGATATTCACCATTATCG
TTTCAGACCCACCTCCCAACCCCGAGGGGACCCATGCATTGCATCTCAATTAGTCAGCAACCAGGTGTGG
AAAGTCCCCAGGCTCCCCAGCAGGCAGAAGTATGCAAAGCATGCGTCTCAATTAGTCAGCAACCATAGTC
CCGCCCCTAACTCCGCCCATCCCGCCCCTAACTCCGCCCAGTTCCGCCCATTCTCCGCCCCATGGCTGAC
TAATTTTTTTTATTTATGCAGAGGCCGAGGCCGCCTCGGCCTCTGAGCTATTCCAGAAGTAGTGAGGAGG
CTTTTTTGGAGGCCTAGGCTTTTGCAAAAAGCTTTCTAGAGGTACCACCGGAGCTTACCATGACCGAGTA
CAAGCCCACGGTGCGCCTCGCCACCCGCGACGACGTCCCCAGGGCCGTACGCACCCTCGCCGCCGCGTTC
GCCGACTACCCCGCCACGCGCCACACCGTCGATCCGGACCGCCACATCGAGCGGGTCACCGAGCTGCAAG
AACTCTTCCTCACGCGCGTCGGGCTCGACATCGGCAAGGTGTGGGTCGCGGACGACGGCGCCGCCGTGGC
GGTCTGGACCACGCCGGAGAGCGTCGAAGCGGGGGCGGTGTTCGCCGAGATCGGCCCGCGCATGGCCGAG
TTGAGCGGTTCCCGGCTGGCCGCGCAGCAACAGATGGAAGGCCTCCTGGCGCCGCACCGGCCCAAGGAGC
CCGCGTGGTTCCTGGCCACCGTCGGCGTCTCGCCCGACCACCAGGGCAAGGGTCTGGGCAGCGCCGTCGT
GCTCCCCGGAGTGGAGGCGGCCGAGCGCGCCGGGGTGCCCGCCTTCCTGGAGACCTCCGCGCCCCGCAAC
CTCCCCTTCTACGAGCGGCTCGGCTTCACCGTCACCGCCGACGTCGAGGTGCCCGAAGGACCGCGCACCT
GGTGCATGACCCGCAAGCCCGGTGCCAGTTAACGAATTCTAGATCTTGAGACAAATGGCAGTATTCATCC
ACAATTTTAAAAGAAAAGGGGGGATTGGGGGGTACAGTGCAGGGGAAAGAATAGTAGACATAATAGCAAC
AGACATACAAACTAAAGAATTACAAAAACAAATTACAAAAATTCAAAATTTTCGGGTTTATTACAGGGAC
AGCAGAGATCCACTTTGGCGCCGGCTCGAGGCCTGCAGGTGCAAAGATGGATAAAGTTTTAAACAGAGAG
GAATCTTTGCAGCTAATGGACCTTCTAGGTCTTGAAAGGAGTGGGAATTGGCTCCGGTGCCCGTCAGTGG
GCAGAGCGCACATCGCCCACAGTCCCCGAGAAGTTGGGGGGAGGGGTCGGCAATTGAACCGGTGCCTAGA
GAAGGTGGCGCGGGGTAAACTGGGAAAGTGATGTCGTGTACTGGCTCCGCCTTTTTCCCGAGGGTGGGGG
AGAACCGTATATAAGTGCAGTAGTCGCCGTGAACGTTCTTTTTCGCAACGGGTTTGCCGCCAGAACACAG
GTAAGTGCCGTGTGTGGTTCCCGCGGGCCTGGCCTCTTTACGGGTTATGGCCCTTGCGTGCCTTGAATTA
CTTCCACCTGGCTGCAGTACGTGATTCTTGATCCCGAGCTTCGGGTTGGAAGTGGGTGGGAGAGTTCGAG
GCCTTGCGCTTAAGGAGCCCCTTCGCCTCGTGCTTGAGTTGAGGCCTGGCCTGGGCGCTGGGGCCGCCGC
GTGCGAATCTGGTGGCACCTTCGCGCCTGTCTCGCTGCTTTCGATAAGTCTCTAGCCATTTAAAATTTTT
GATGACCTGCTGCGACGCTTTTTTTCTGGCAAGATAGTCTTGTAAATGCGGGCCAAGATCTGCACACTGG
TATTTCGGTTTTTGGGGCCGCGGGCGGCGACGGGGCCCGTGCGTCCCAGCGCACATGTTCGGCGAGGCGG
GGCCTGCGAGCGCGGCCACCGAGAATCGGACGGGGGTAGTCTCAAGCTGGCCGGCCTGCTCTGGTGCCTG
GCCTCGCGCCGCCGTGTATCGCCCCGCCCTGGGCGGCAAGGCTGGCCCGGTCGGCACCAGTTGCGTGAGC
GGAAAGATGGCCGCTTCCCGGCCCTGCTGCAGGGAGCTCAAAATGGAGGACGCGGCGCTCGGGAGAGCGG
GCGGGTGAGTCACCCACACAAAGGAAAAGGGCCTTTCCGTCCTCAGCCGTCGCTTCATGTGACTCCACGG
AGTACCGGGCGCCGTCCAGGCACCTCGATTAGTTCTCGAGCTTTTGGAGTACGTCGTCTTTAGGTTGGGG
GGAGGGGTTTTATGCGATGGAGTTTCCCCACACTGAGTGGGTGGAGACTGAAGTTAGGCCAGCTTGGCAC
TTGATGTAATTCTCCTTGGAATTTGCCCTTTTTGAGTTTGGATCTTGGTTCATTCTCAAGCCTCAGACAG
TGGTTCAAAGTTTTTTTCTTCCATTTCAGGTGTCGTGAGGCTAGCACCGCCACCATGGCGACTCCCGACG
TGAGTGTGCACATGGAGGAGGTGGTGGTTGTGACAACTCCGGACACTGCAGTGGACGGCAGTGGTGTGGA
GGGGGTGAAGACCGTGTTGGTGACGACCAACTTGGCCCCTCACGGGGGCGACCTGACGGAAGATAACATG
GAGACAGAAAATGCAGCGGCAGCAGCTGCCGCGGCCTTCACAGCCTCCTCCCAGCTCAAGGAAGCCGTGT
TAGTGAAGATGGCTGAAGAGGGGGAGAACCTGGAAGCTGAGATTGTGTACCCCATCACCTGTGGAGACAG
CAGAGCCAACCTCATCTGGAGGAAGTTTGTGTGTCCCGGCATCAATGTGAAATGTGTTCAGTACGACGAG
CATGTAATCAGCCCAAAGGAATTTGTGCACCTGGCCGGGAAGTCCACCCTGAAGGACTGGAAGAGAGCCA
TCCGCATGAACGGCATCATGCTCAGGAAGATCATGGACTCCGGGGAACTGGACTTCTACCAGCATGACAA
GGTCTGCTCCAACACCTGCCGCAGCACAAAGATTGACCTCTCAGGAGCCCGTGTGTCCCTGAGCAGCCCC
ACGTCGGCCGAGTACATTCCCCTCACGCCCGCCGCAGCCGACGTGAATGGGTCTCCTGCGACCATCACCA
TAGAGACCTGTGAAGACCCTGGCGACTGGACCGCGGCCATTGGAGATGACACATTTACCTTCTGGCGGGG
GCTGAAGGACGCCGGCCTGCTGGACGAGGTCATCCAGGAGTTCCACCAGGAGCTGGTGGAGACCATGAGA
GGCCTGCAGCAGCGGGTCCAGGACCCTCCCCTGCAGCTTCGAGATGCTGTACTTCTCAACAACATCGTGC
AGAACTTCGGCATGCTGGACCTGGTGAAGAAGGTGCTGGCCAGCCACAAGTGCCAGATGGACCGCTCGCG
GGAGCAGTACGCCCGGGACCTGGCAGCCCTGGAGCAGCAGTGTGATGAGCATCGTCGCCGAGCCAAGGAG
CTGAAGCACAAGTCCCAGCACCTCAGCAACGTGCTCATGACGCTGACGCCGGTCTCCCTGCCACCGCCTG
TGAAGCGGCCCCGGCTTGCACGTGCCACATCAGGACCGGCCGCCATGGCCTCGCAGGTGCTCACCCAGTC
TGCCCAGCTGGCGCTTGGCCCGGGCGTGCCCGTCCCCCAGCTGACCAGCGTGCCCCTTGGTAAAGTGGTG
TCCACCCTGCCGTCCACCGTCCTGGGCAAGGGTTCCCTTCAGGCGCCCCCCGCCAGCTCCCCGGCCTCCC
CGCTGCTCGGGGGATACACAGTCTTGGCCTCTTCCGGCTCCACCTACCCCAGCACAGTGGAGATCCACCC
GGACGCGTCCAGCCTCACGGTCCTGAGCACGGCCGCCGTGCAGGACGGTAGCACGGTGTTCAAGGTGGTC
AGCCCGCTACAGCTGCTCACGTTGCCTGGCCTGGGCCCCACCCTGCAGAACGTGGCCCAGGCCTCGCCTG
GCTCCAGCACAATTGTGACAGTGCCCGCAGGGGCTGCCCCCGGGCCTGAGGAGCACACGGCCACCATTGA
GGTGGCTGCCATGGCAGAGGACCACGAGCGGAAGTAGTAATGAACTAGTCCGTAACTTGAAAGTATTTCG
ATTTCTTGGCTTTATATATCTTGTGGAAAGGACGAGCTATCGATTGAGTTCGGGAGGCCACGCGTTAAGT
CGACAATCAACCTCTGGATTACAAAATTTGTGAAAGATTGACTGGTATTCTTAACTATGTTGCTCCTTTT
ACGCTATGTGGATACGCTGCTTTAATGCCTTTGTATCATGCTATTGCTTCCCGTATGGCTTTCATTTTCT
CCTCCTTGTATAAATCCTGGTTGCTGTCTCTTTATGAGGAGTTGTGGCCCGTTGTCAGGCAACGTGGCGT
GGTGTGCACTGTGTTTGCTGACGCAACCCCCACTGGTTGGGGCATTGCCACCACCTGTCAGCTCCTTTCC
GGGACTTTCGCTTTCCCCCTCCCTATTGCCACGGCGGAACTCATCGCCGCCTGCCTTGCCCGCTGCTGGA
CAGGGGCTCGGCTGTTGGGCACTGACAATTCCGTGGTGTTGTCGGGGAAATCATCGTCCTTTCCTTGGCT
GCTCGCCTGTGTTGCCACCTGGATTCTGCGCGGGACGTCCTTCTGCTACGTCCCTTCGGCCCTCAATCCA
GCGGACCTTCCTTCCCGCGGCCTGCTGCCGGCTCTGCGGCCTCTTCCGCGTCTTCGCCTTCGCCCTCAGA
CGAGTCGGATCTCCCTTTGGGCCGCCTCCCCGCGTCGACTTTAAGACCAATGACTTACAAGGCAGCTGTA
GATCTTAGCCACTTTTTAAAAGAAAAGGGGGGACTGGAAGGGCTAATTCACTCCCAACGAAGACAAGATC
TGCTTTTTGCTTGTACTGGGTCTCTCTGGTTAGACCAGATCTGAGCCTGGGAGCTCTCTGGCTAACTAGG
GAACCCACTGCTTAAGCCTCAATAAAGCTTGCCTTGAGTGCTTCAAGTAGTGTGTGCCCGTCTGTTGTGT
GACTCTGGTAACTAGAGATCCCTCAGACCCTTTTAGTCAGTGTGGAAAATCTCTAGCAGTACGTATAGTA
GTTCATGTCATCTTATTATTCAGTATTTATAACTTGCAAAGAAATGAATATCAGAGAGTGAGAGGAACTT
GTTTATTGCAGCTTATAATGGTTACAAATAAAGCAATAGCATCACAAATTTCACAAATAAAGCATTTTTT
TCACTGCATTCTAGTTGTGGTTTGTCCAAACTCATCAATGTATCTTATCATGTCTGGCTCTAGCTATCCC
GCCCCTAACTCCGCCCATCCCGCCCCTAACTCCGCCCAGTTCCGCCCATTCTCCGCCCCATGGCTGACTA
ATTTTTTTTATTTATGCAGAGGCCGAGGCCGCCTCGGCCTCTGAGCTATTCCAGAAGTAGTGAGGAGGCT
TTTTTGGAGGCCTAGGGACGTACCCAATTCGCCCTATAGTGAGTCGTATTACGCGCGCTCACTGGCCGTC
GTTTTACAACGTCGTGACTGGGAAAACCCTGGCGTTACCCAACTTAATCGCCTTGCAGCACATCCCCCTT
TCGCCAGCTGGCGTAATAGCGAAGAGGCCCGCACCGATCGCCCTTCCCAACAGTTGCGCAGCCTGAATGG
CGAATGGG
[124 nt withheld, positions 7289-7412]
C
[91 nt withheld, positions 7414-7504]
A
[49 nt withheld, positions 7506-7554]
CCTTTGACGTTGGAGTCCACGTTCTTT
[37 nt withheld, positions 7582-7618]
ACCCTATCTCGGTCTATTCTTTTGATTTATAAGGGATTTTGCCGATTTCGGCCTATTGGTTAAAAAATGA
GCTGATTTAACAAAAATTTAACGCGAATTTTAACAAAATATTAACGCTTACAATTTAGGTGGCACTTTTC
GGGGAAATGTGCGCGGAACCCCTATTTGTTTATTTTTCTAAATACATTCAAATATGTATCCGCTCATGAG
ACAATAACCCTGATAAATGCTTCAATAATATTGAAAAAGGAAGAGTATGAGTATTCAACATTTCCGTGTC
GCCCTTATTCCCTTTTTTGCGGCATTTTGCCTTCCTGTTTTTGCTCACCCAGAAACGCTGGTGAAAGTAA
AAGATGCTGAAGATCAGTTGGGTGCACGAGTGGGTTACATCGAACTGGATCTCAACAGCGGTAAGATCCT
TGAGAGTTTTCGCCCCGAAGAACGTTTTCCAATGATGAGCACTTTTAAAGTTCTGCTATGTGGCGCGGTA
TTATCCCGTATTGACGCCGGGCAAGAGCAACTCGGTCGCCGCATACACTATTCTCAGAATGACTTGGTTG
AGTACTCACCAGTCACAGAAAAGCATCTTACGGATGGCATGACAGTAAGAGAATTATGCAGTGCTGCCAT
AACCATGAGTGATAACACTGCGGCCAACTTACTTCTGACAACGATCGGAGGACCGAAGGAGCTAACCGCT
TTTTTGCACAACATGGGGGATCATGTAACTCGCCTTGATCGTTGGGAACCGGAGCTGAATGAAGCCATAC
CAAACGACGAGCGTGACACCACGATGCCTGTAGCAATGGCAACAACGTTGCGCAAACTATTAACTGGCGA
ACTACTTACTCTAGCTTCCCGGCAACAATTAATAGACTGGATGGAGGCGGATAAAGTTGCAGGACCACTT
CTGCGCTCGGCCCTTCCGGCTGGCTGGTTTATTGCTGATAAATCTGGAGCCGGTGAGCGTGGGTCTCGCG
GTATCATTGCAGCACTGGGGCCAGATGGTAAGCCCTCCCGTATCGTAGTTATCTACACGACGGGGAGTCA
GGCAACTATGGATGAACGAAATAGACAGATCGCTGAGATAGGTGCCTCACTGATTAAGCATTGGTAACTG
TCAGACCAAGTTTACTCATATATACTTTAGATTGATTTAAAACTTCATTTTTAATTTAAAAGGATCTAGG
TGAAGATCCTTTTTGATAATCTCATGACCAAAATCCCTTAACGTGAGTTTTCGTTCCACTGAGCGTCAGA
CCCCGTAGAAAAGATCAAAGGATCTTCTTGAGATCCTTTTTTTCTGCGCGTAATCTGCTGCTTGCAAACA
AAAAAACCACCGCTACCAGCGGTGGTTTGTTTGCCGGATCAAGAGCTACCAACTCTTTTTCCGAAGGTAA
CTGGCTTCAGCAGAGCGCAGATACCAAATACTGTTCTTCTAGTGTAGCCGTAGTTAGGCCACCACTTCAA
GAACTCTGTAGCACCGCCTACATACCTCGCTCTGCTAATCCTGTTACCAGTGGCTGCTGCCAGTGGCGAT
AAGTCGTGTCTTACCGGGTTGGACTCAAGACGATAGTTACCGGATAAGGCGCAGCGGTCGGGCTGAACGG
GGGGTTCGTGCACACAGCCCAGCTTGGAGCGAACGACCTACACCGAACTGAGATACCTACAGCGTGAGCT
ATGAGAAAGCGCCACGCTTCCCGAAGGGAGAAAGGCGGACAGGTATCCGGTAAGCGGCAGGGTCGGAACA
GGAGAGCGCACGAGGGAGCTTCCAGGGGGAAACGCCTGGTATCTTTATAGTCCTGTCGGGTTTCGCCACC
TCTGACTTGAGCGTCGATTTTTGTGATGCTCGTCAGGGGGGCGGAGCCTATGGAAAAACGCCAGCAACGC
GGCCTTTTTACGGTTCCTGGCCTTTTGCTGGCCTTTTGCTCACATGTTCTTTCCTGCGTTATCCCCTGAT
TCTGTGGATAACCGTATTACCGCCTTTGAGTGAGCTGATACCGCTCGCCGCAGCCGAACGACCGAGCGCA
GCGAGTCAGTGAGCGAGGAAGCGGAAGAGCGCCCAATACGCAAACCGCCTCTCCCCGCGCGTTGGCCGAT
TCATTAATGCAGCTGGCACGACAGGTTTCCCGACTGGAAAGCGGGCAGTGAGCGCAACGCAATTAATGTG
AGTTAGCTCACTCATTAGGCACCCCAGGCTTTACACTTTATGCTTCCGGCTCGTATGTTGTGTGGAATTG
TGAGCGGATAACAATTTCACACAGGAAACAGCTATGACCATGATTACGCCAAGCGCGCAATTAACCCTCA
CTAAAGGGAACAAAAGCTGGAGCTGCAAGC
