>Addgene plasmid #141807 | TFORF1289 | depositor partial sequence | sequence record 277558 | Insert
ACCGCCACCATGGCGACTCCCGACGTGAGTGTGCACATGGAGGAGGTGGTGGTTGTGACAACTCCGGACA
CTGCAGTGGACGGCAGTGGTGTGGAGGGGGTGAAGACCGTGTTGGTGACGACCAACTTGGCCCCTCACGG
GGGCGACCTGACGGAAGATAACATGGAGACAGAAAATGCAGCGGCAGCAGCTGCCGCGGCCTTCACAGCC
TCCTCCCAGCTCAAGGAAGCCGTGTTAGTGAAGATGGCTGAAGAGGGGGAGAACCTGGAAGCTGAGATTG
TGTACCCCATCACCTGTGGAGACAGCAGAGCCAACCTCATCTGGAGGAAGTTTGTGTGTCCCGGCATCAA
TGTGAAATGTGTTCAGTACGACGAGCATGTAATCAGCCCAAAGGAATTTGTGCACCTGGCCGGGAAGTCC
ACCCTGAAGGACTGGAAGAGAGCCATCCGCATGAACGGCATCATGCTCAGGAAGATCATGGACTCCGGGG
AACTGGACTTCTACCAGCATGACAAGGTCTGCTCCAACACCTGCCGCAGCACAAAGATTGACCTCTCAGG
AGCCCGTGTGTCCCTGAGCAGCCCCACGTCGGCCGAGTACATTCCCCTCACGCCCGCCGCAGCCGACGTG
AATGGGTCTCCTGCGACCATCACCATAGAGACCTGTGAAGACCCTGGCGACTGGACCGCGGCCATTGGAG
ATGACACATTTACCTTCTGGCGGGGGCTGAAGGACGCCGGCCTGCTGGACGAGGTCATCCAGGAGTTCCA
CCAGGAGCTGGTGGAGACCATGAGAGGCCTGCAGCAGCGGGTCCAGGACCCTCCCCTGCAGCTTCGAGAT
GCTGTACTTCTCAACAACATCGTGCAGAACTTCGGCATGCTGGACCTGGTGAAGAAGGTGCTGGCCAGCC
ACAAGTGCCAGATGGACCGCTCGCGGGAGCAGTACGCCCGGGACCTGGCAGCCCTGGAGCAGCAGTGTGA
TGAGCATCGTCGCCGAGCCAAGGAGCTGAAGCACAAGTCCCAGCACCTCAGCAACGTGCTCATGACGCTG
ACGCCGGTCTCCCTGCCACCGCCTGTGAAGCGGCCCCGGCTTGCACGTGCCACATCAGGACCGGCCGCCA
TGGCCTCGCAGGTGCTCACCCAGTCTGCCCAGCTGGCGCTTGGCCCGGGCGTGCCCGTCCCCCAGCTGAC
CAGCGTGCCCCTTGGTAAAGTGGTGTCCACCCTGCCGTCCACCGTCCTGGGCAAGGGTTCCCTTCAGGCG
CCCCCCGCCAGCTCCCCGGCCTCCCCGCTGCTCGGGGGATACACAGTCTTGGCCTCTTCCGGCTCCACCT
ACCCCAGCACAGTGGAGATCCACCCGGACGCGTCCAGCCTCACGGTCCTGAGCACGGCCGCCGTGCAGGA
CGGTAGCACGGTGTTCAAGGTGGTCAGCCCGCTACAGCTGCTCACGTTGCCTGGCCTGGGCCCCACCCTG
CAGAACGTGGCCCAGGCCTCGCCTGGCTCCAGCACAATTGTGACAGTGCCCGCAGGGGCTGCCCCCGGGC
CTGAGGAGCACACGGCCACCATTGAGGTGGCTGCCATGGCAGAGGACCACGAGCGGAAGTAGTAATGAAC
TAGTCCGTAACTTGAAAGTATTTCGATTTCTTGGCTTTATATATCTTGTGGAAAGGACGAGCTATCGATT
GAGTTCGGGAGGCC
