>Addgene plasmid #141807 | TFORF1289 | depositor partial sequence | sequence record 277559 | Barcode
GCTATCGATTGAGTTCGGGAGGCC
